Addgene plasmid #203431: pCDNA3-HA-HA-human CMYC (201-298)
Purpose: Mammalian expression of MYC
Depositing lab: Yoshiaki Ito. Depositing organization: National University of Singapore. Publication: RUNX3 inactivates oncogenic MYC through disruption of MYC/MAX complex and subsequent recruitment of GSK3beta-FBXW7 cascade. Oei V, Chuang LSH, Matsuo J, Srivastava S, Teh M, Ito Y. Commun Biol. 2023 Jul 3;6(1):689. doi: 10.1038/s42003-023-05037-0. PubMed 37400551.
Backbone
  Vector backbone: pcDNA3
  Backbone manufacturer: Invitrogen
  Vector type: Mammalian Expression
Growth in bacteria
  Bacterial resistance: Ampicillin, 100 μg/mL
  Growth temperature: 37°C
  Growth strain: DH5alpha
  Copy number: High Copy
Gene/Insert
  Gene/Insert name: MYC
  Species: H. sapiens (human)
  Entrez Gene: MYC (a.k.a. MRTL, MYCC, bHLHe39, c-Myc)
  Tag / fusion protein: 2 x HA (N terminal on insert)
  Cloning method: Restriction Enzyme; 5′ cloning site Unknown (unknown if destroyed)
  Sequencing primers: 5′ CMV-F; 3′ BGHrev
Terms and licenses: Academic/Nonprofit Terms; Industry Terms: Not Available to Industry
How to cite: pCDNA3-HA-HA-human CMYC (201-298) was a gift from Yoshiaki Ito (Addgene plasmid # 203431 ; http://n2t.net/addgene:203431 ; RRID:Addgene_203431)
