[The description below was written by a language model from this plasmid's Addgene catalogue record and pLannotate feature annotations shown in this document.]
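Description:
pCDNA3-HA-HA-human CMYC (201-298) is a mammalian expression plasmid built on the Invitrogen pcDNA3 backbone, about 5.8 kb in the sequenced record. It is propagated in E. coli as a high-copy plasmid through a ColE1/pUC-type origin and selected with ampicillin via the β-lactamase gene and its own promoter. An f1 origin is also present, which allows single-stranded DNA production. For selection in mammalian cells, the backbone carries a neomycin phosphotransferase gene driven by the SV40 enhancer/early promoter and terminated by an SV40 polyadenylation signal, the standard arrangement for G418 selection of stable transfectants.

The payload is a fragment of the human MYC proto-oncogene. The name indicates residues 201–298, and this fits the roughly 290 nt c-Myc fragment annotated in the feature table. The catalogue lists a double HA epitope tag at the N terminus. The automated annotation does not mark the tag as a separate feature, although there is unannotated sequence between the T7 promoter and the MYC fragment where it would be expected to lie. Expression is driven by the human CMV immediate-early enhancer and promoter and terminated by the bovine growth hormone polyadenylation signal. T7 and SP6 promoters flank the insert, which would permit in vitro transcription. The restriction sites used for cloning are not recorded. Several short annotated fragments (HIV-1 LTR, ble, lacI, RSF ori, bom) are probably backbone remnants or partial matches from the annotation software rather than functional parts.

The stated purpose is mammalian expression of MYC. As an HA-tagged truncation, the construct suits detection or immunoprecipitation of a defined MYC region, and the associated study on RUNX3, MYC/MAX and GSK3β–FBXW7 suggests use in domain-mapping experiments.
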