Features (pLannotate 1.2.2; 22 found; start..end, strand, type, name):
      1..589     -  rep_origin     ori: high-copy-number ColE1/pMB1/pBR322/pUC origin of replication
    760..1620    -  CDS            AmpR: β-lactamase; bla; confers resistance to ampicillin, carbenicillin, and related antibiotics
   1621..1725    -  promoter       AmpR promoter: bla
   1784..1836    -  misc_feature   bom (fragment): basis of mobility region from pBR322
   1991..2370    +  enhancer       CMV enhancer: human cytomegalovirus immediate early enhancer
   2371..2574    +  promoter       CMV promoter: human cytomegalovirus (CMV) immediate early promoter
   2570..2603    +  LTR            5' LTR (truncated) (fragment): truncated 5' long terminal repeat (LTR) from HIV-1
   2619..2637    +  promoter       T7 promoter: promoter for bacteriophage T7 RNA polymerase
   2740..3031    +  CDS            c-Myc (fragment): human c-Myc proto-oncogene
   3095..3113    -  promoter       SP6 promoter: promoter for bacteriophage SP6 RNA polymerase
   3139..3363    +  polyA_signal   bGH poly(A) signal: bovine growth hormone polyadenylation signal
   3367..3388    +  promoter       SV40 promoter (fragment): SV40 enhancer and early promoter
   3409..3837    +  rep_origin     f1 ori (sequence partly withheld): f1 bacteriophage origin of replication; arrow indicates direction of (+) strand synthesis
   3851..4180    +  promoter       SV40 promoter: SV40 enhancer and early promoter
   4247..5038    +  CDS            neo: KKA2_KLEPN - Also known as kan, nptII. Experimental evidence at protein level: Swiss-Prot protein existence level 1. Resistance to kanamycin, neomycin, paromomycin, ribostamycin, butirosin and gentamicin B. From Klebsiella pneumoniae.
   5062..5220    +  CDS            ble (fragment): BLE_KLEPN - Experimental evidence at protein level: Swiss-Prot protein existence level 1. Binding protein with a strong affinity to the bleomycin family of antibiotics. Binds to CL990; an antimitotic-antibiotic compound. From Klebsiella pneumoniae.
   5215..5336    +  polyA_signal   SV40 poly(A) signal: SV40 polyadenylation signal
   5409..5425    -  protein_bind   lac operator: The lac repressor binds to the lac operator to inhibit transcription in E. coli. This inhibition can be relieved by adding lactose or isopropyl-β-D-thiogalactopyranoside (IPTG). lac repressor encoded by lacI
   5433..5463    -  promoter       lac promoter: promoter for the E. coli lac operon
   5478..5499    -  protein_bind   CAP binding site: CAP binding activates transcription in the presence of cAMP. E. coli catabolite activator protein
   5512..5604    -  CDS            lacI (fragment): lac repressor; lacI; The lac repressor binds to the lac operator to inhibit transcription in E. coli. This inhibition can be relieved by adding lactose or isopropyl-β-D-thiogalactopyranoside (IPTG).
   5606..5739    -  rep_origin     RSF ori (fragment): Plasmids containing the RSF 1030 origin of replication can be propagated in E. coli cells that contain additional plasmids with compatible origins.
>Addgene plasmid #203431 | pCDNA3-HA-HA-human CMYC (201-298) | addgene full sequence | sequence record 403663 | Addgene NGS Result
TTTCCATAGGCTCCGCCCCCCTGACGAGCATCACAAAAATCGACGCTCAAGTCAGAGGTGGCGAAACCCG
ACAGGACTATAAAGATACCAGGCGTTTCCCCCTGGAAGCTCCCTCGTGCGCTCTCCTGTTCCGACCCTGC
CGCTTACCGGATACCTGTCCGCCTTTCTCCCTTCGGGAAGCGTGGCGCTTTCTCATAGCTCACGCTGTAG
GTATCTCAGTTCGGTGTAGGTCGTTCGCTCCAAGCTGGGCTGTGTGCACGAACCCCCCGTTCAGCCCGAC
CGCTGCGCCTTATCCGGTAACTATCGTCTTGAGTCCAACCCGGTAAGACACGACTTATCGCCACTGGCAG
CAGCCACTGGTAACAGGATTAGCAGAGCGAGGTATGTAGGCGGTGCTACAGAGTTCTTGAAGTGGTGGCC
TAACTACGGCTACACTAGAAGAACAGTATTTGGTATCTGCGCTCTGCTGAAGCCAGTTACCTTCGGAAAA
AGAGTTGGTAGCTCTTGATCCGGCAAACAAACCACCGCTGGTAGCGGTGGTTTTTTTGTTTGCAAGCAGC
AGATTACGCGCAGAAAAAAAGGATCTCAAGAAGATCCTTTGATCTTTTCTACGGGGTCTGACGCTCAGTG
GAACGAAAACTCACGTTAAGGGATTTTGGTCATGAGATTATCAAAAAGGATCTTCACCTAGATCCTTTTA
AATTAAAAATGAAGTTTTAAATCAATCTAAAGTATATATGAGTAAACTTGGTCTGACAGTTACCAATGCT
TAATCAGTGAGGCACCTATCTCAGCGATCTGTCTATTTCGTTCATCCATAGTTGCCTGACTCCCCGTCGT
GTAGATAACTACGATACGGGAGGGCTTACCATCTGGCCCCAGTGCTGCAATGATACCGCGAGACCCACGC
TCACCGGCTCCAGATTTATCAGCAATAAACCAGCCAGCCGGAAGGGCCGAGCGCAGAAGTGGTCCTGCAA
CTTTATCCGCCTCCATCCAGTCTATTAATTGTTGCCGGGAAGCTAGAGTAAGTAGTTCGCCAGTTAATAG
TTTGCGCAACGTTGTTGCCATTGCTACAGGCATCGTGGTGTCACGCTCGTCGTTTGGTATGGCTTCATTC
AGCTCCGGTTCCCAACGATCAAGGCGAGTTACATGATCCCCCATGTTGTGCAAAAAAGCGGTTAGCTCCT
TCGGTCCTCCGATCGTTGTCAGAAGTAAGTTGGCCGCAGTGTTATCACTCATGGTTATGGCAGCACTGCA
TAATTCTCTTACTGTCATGCCATCCGTAAGATGCTTTTCTGTGACTGGTGAGTACTCAACCAAGTCATTC
TGAGAATAGTGTATGCGGCGACCGAGTTGCTCTTGCCCGGCGTCAATACGGGATAATACCGCGCCACATA
GCAGAACTTTAAAAGTGCTCATCATTGGAAAACGTTCTTCGGGGCGAAAACTCTCAAGGATCTTACCGCT
GTTGAGATCCAGTTCGATGTAACCCACTCGTGCACCCAACTGATCTTCAGCATCTTTTACTTTCACCAGC
GTTTCTGGGTGAGCAAAAACAGGAAGGCAAAATGCCGCAAAAAAGGGAATAAGGGCGACACGGAAATGTT
GAATACTCATACTCTTCCTTTTTCAATATTATTGAAGCATTTATCAGGGTTATTGTCTCATGAGCGGATA
CATATTTGAATGTATTTAGAAAAATAAACAAATAGGGGTTCCGCGCACATTTCCCCGAAAAGTGCCACCT
GACGTCGACGGATCGGGAGATCTCCCGATCCCCTATGGTGCACTCTCAGTACAATCTGCTCTGATGCCGC
ATAGTTAAGCCAGTATCTGCTCCCTGCTTGTGTGTTGGAGGTCGCTGAGTAGTGCGCGAGCAAAATTTAA
GCTACAACAAGGCAAGGCTTGACCGACAATTGCATGAAGAATCTGCTTAGGGTTAGGCGTTTTGCGCTGC
TTCGCGATGTACGGGCCAGATATACGCGTTGACATTGATTATTGACTAGTTATTAATAGTAATCAATTAC
GGGGTCATTAGTTCATAGCCCATATATGGAGTTCCGCGTTACATAACTTACGGTAAATGGCCCGCCTGGC
TGACCGCCCAACGACCCCCGCCCATTGACGTCAATAATGACGTATGTTCCCATAGTAACGCCAATAGGGA
CTTTCCATTGACGTCAATGGGTGGAGTATTTACGGTAAACTGCCCACTTGGCAGTACATCAAGTGTATCA
TATGCCAAGTACGCCCCCTATTGACGTCAATGACGGTAAATGGCCCGCCTGGCATTATGCCCAGTACATG
ACCTTATGGGACTTTCCTACTTGGCAGTACATCTACGTATTAGTCATCGCTATTACCATGGTGATGCGGT
TTTGGCAGTACATCAATGGGCGTGGATAGCGGTTTGACTCACGGGGATTTCCAAGTCTCCACCCCATTGA
CGTCAATGGGAGTTTGTTTTGGCACCAAAATCAACGGGACTTTCCAAAATGTCGTAACAACTCCGCCCCA
TTGACGCAAATGGGCGGTAGGCGTGTACGGTGGGAGGTCTATATAAGCAGAGCTCTCTGGCTAACTAGAG
AACCCACTGCTTACTGGCTTATCGAAATTAATACGACTCACTATAGGGAGACCCAAGCTTGGTACCGAGC
TCGGATCTCCCACCATGTACCCTTACGACGTGCCCGACTACGCCGGGTACCCTTACGACGTGCCCGACTA
CGCCGGATCCGACAGCAGCTCGCCCAAGTCCTGCGCCTCGCAAGACTCCAGCGCCTTCTCTCCGTCCTCG
GATTCTCTGCTCTCCTCGACGGAGTCCTCCCCGCAGGGCAGCCCCGAGCCCCTGGTGCTCCATGAGGAGA
CACCGCCCACCACCAGCAGCGACTCTGAGGAGGAACAAGAAGATGAGGAAGAAATCGATGTTGTTTCTGT
GGAAAAGAGGCAGGCTCCTGGCAAAAGGTCAGAGTCTGGATCACCTTCTGCTGGAGGCCACAGCAAACCT
CCTCACAGCCCACTGGTCCTCTAGGAATTCTGCAGATATCCATCACACTGGCGGCCGCTCGAGCATGCAT
CTAGAGGGCCCTATTCTATAGTGTCACCTAAATGCTAGAGCTCGCTGATCAGCCTCGACTGTGCCTTCTA
GTTGCCAGCCATCTGTTGTTTGCCCCTCCCCCGTGCCTTCCTTGACCCTGGAAGGTGCCACTCCCACTGT
CCTTTCCTAATAAAATGAGGAAATTGCATCGCATTGTCTGAGTAGGTGTCATTCTATTCTGGGGGGTGGG
GTGGGGCAGGACAGCAAGGGGGAGGATTGGGAAGACAATAGCAGGCATGCTGGGGATGCGGTGGGCTCTA
TGGCTTCTGAGGCGGAAAGAACCAGCTGGGGCTCTAGGGGGTATCCCC
[124 nt withheld, positions 3409-3532]
C
[91 nt withheld, positions 3534-3624]
A
[49 nt withheld, positions 3626-3674]
CCTTTGACGTTGGAGTCCACGTTCTTT
[37 nt withheld, positions 3702-3738]
ACCCTATCTCGGTCTATTCTTTTGATTTATAAGGGATTTTGCCGATTTCGGCCTATTGGTTAAAAAATGA
GCTGATTTAACAAAAATTTAACGCGAATTAATTCTGTGGAATGTGTGTCAGTTAGGGTGTGGAAAGTCCC
CAGGCTCCCCAGCAGGCAGAAGTATGCAAAGCATGCATCTCAATTAGTCAGCAACCAGGTGTGGAAAGTC
CCCAGGCTCCCCAGCAGGCAGAAGTATGCAAAGCATGCATCTCAATTAGTCAGCAACCATAGTCCCGCCC
CTAACTCCGCCCATCCCGCCCCTAACTCCGCCCAGTTCCGCCCATTCTCCGCCCCATGGCTGACTAATTT
TTTTTATTTATGCAGAGGCCGAGGCCGCCTCTGCCTCTGAGCTATTCCAGAAGTAGTGAGGAGGCTTTTT
TGGAGGCCTAGGCTTTTGCAAAAAGCTCCCGGGAGCTTGTATATCCATTTTCGGATCTGATCAAGAGACA
GGATGAGGATCGTTTCGCATGATTGAACAAGATGGATTGCACGCAGGTTCTCCGGCCGCTTGGGTGGAGA
GGCTATTCGGCTATGACTGGGCACAACAGACAATCGGCTGCTCTGATGCCGCCGTGTTCCGGCTGTCAGC
GCAGGGGCGCCCGGTTCTTTTTGTCAAGACCGACCTGTCCGGTGCCCTGAATGAACTGCAGGACGAGGCA
GCGCGGCTATCGTGGCTGGCCACGACGGGCGTTCCTTGCGCAGCTGTGCTCGACGTTGTCACTGAAGCGG
GAAGGGACTGGCTGCTATTGGGCGAAGTGCCGGGGCAGGATCTCCTGTCATCTCACCTTGCTCCTGCCGA
GAAAGTATCCATCATGGCTGATGCAATGCGGCGGCTGCATACGCTTGATCCGGCTACCTGCCCATTCGAC
CACCAAGCGAAACATCGCATCGAGCGAGCACGTACTCGGATGGAAGCCGGTCTTGTCGATCAGGATGATC
TGGACGAAGAGCATCAGGGGCTCGCGCCAGCCGAACTGTTCGCCAGGCTCAAGGCGCGCATGCCCGACGG
CGAGGATCTCGTCGTGACCCATGGCGATGCCTGCTTGCCGAATATCATGGTGGAAAATGGCCGCTTTTCT
GGATTCATCGACTGTGGCCGGCTGGGTGTGGCGGACCGCTATCAGGACATAGCGTTGGCTACCCGTGATA
TTGCTGAAGAGCTTGGCGGCGAATGGGCTGACCGCTTCCTCGTGCTTTACGGTATCGCCGCTCCCGATTC
GCAGCGCATCGCCTTCTATCGCCTTCTTGACGAGTTCTTCTGAGCGGGACTCTGGGGTTCGAAATGACCG
ACCAAGCGACGCCCAACCTGCCATCACGAGATTTCGATTCCACCGCCGCCTTCTATGAAAGGTTGGGCTT
CGGAATCGTTTTCCGGGACGCCGGCTGGATGATCCTCCAGCGCGGGGATCTCATGCTGGAGTTCTTCGCC
CACCCCAACTTGTTTATTGCAGCTTATAATGGTTACAAATAAAGCAATAGCATCACAAATTTCACAAATA
AAGCATTTTTTTCACTGCATTCTAGTTGTGGTTTGTCCAAACTCATCAATGTATCTTATCATGTCTGTAT
ACCGTCGACCTCTAGCTAGAGCTTGGCGTAATCATGGTCATAGCTGTTTCCTGTGTGAAATTGTTATCCG
CTCACAATTCCACACAACATACGAGCCGGAAGCATAAAGTGTAAAGCCTGGGGTGCCTAATGAGTGAGCT
AACTCACATTAATTGCGTTGCGCTCACTGCCCGCTTTCCAGTCGGGAAACCTGTCGTGCCAGCTGCATTA
ATGAATCGGCCAACGCGCGGGGAGAGGCGGTTTGCGTATTGGGCGCTCTTCCGCTTCCTCGCTCACTGAC
TCGCTGCGCTCGGTCGTTCGGCTGCGGCGAGCGGTATCAGCTCACTCAAAGGCGGTAATACGGTTATCCA
CAGAATCAGGGGATAACGCAGGAAAGAACATGTGAGCAAAAGGCCAGCAAAAGGCCAGGAACCGTAAAAA
GGCCGCGTTGCTGGCGTT
